>Addgene plasmid #126015 | pET-His6-Sumo-IntNtr-eSrt2A | addgene full sequence | sequence record 248768 | Addgene NGS Result
CAAGGAGATGGCGCCCAACAGTCCCCCGGCCACGGGGCCTGCCACCATACCCACGCCGAAACAAGCGCTC
ATGAGCCCGAAGTGGCGAGCCCGATCTTCCCCATCGGTGATGTCGGCGATATAGGCGCCAGCAACCGCAC
CTGTGGCGCCGGTGATGCCGGCCACGATGCGTCCGGCGTAGAGGATCGAGATCGATCTCGATCCCGCGAA
ATTAATACGACTCACTATAGGGGAATTGTGAGCGGATAACAATTCCCCTCTAGAAATAATTTTGTTTAAC
TTTAAGAAGGAGATATACATATGGGCAGCAGCCATCATCATCATCATCACGGCAGCGGCCTGGTGCCGCG
CGGCAGCGCTAGCATGTCGGACTCAGAAGTCAATCAAGAAGCTAAGCCAGAGGTCAAGCCAGAAGTCAAG
CCTGAGACTCACATCAATTTAAAGGTGTCCGATGGATCTTCAGAGATCTTCTTCAAGATCAAAAAGACCA
CTCCTTTAAGAAGGCTGATGGAAGCGTTCGCTAAAAGACAGGGTAAGGAAATGGACTCCTTAAGATTCTT
GTACGACGGTATTAGAATTCAAGCTGATCAGACCCCTGAAGATTTGGACATGGAGGATAACGATATTATT
GAGGCTCACAGAGAACAGATTGGTGGTGGCGGCATCCTGACCGTTGAATATGGATTCCTTCCTATCGGTA
AGATCGTGGAGGAACGGATTGAATGCACAGTCTATACGGTAGATAAAAATGGCTTTGTGTATACACAACC
TATTGCTCAGTGGCATAACCGGGGAGAACAGGAAGTTTTCGAATACTGCTTAGAAGACGGTTCGATTATC
CGTGCAACGAAAGATCACAAATTTCTGACGACCGACGGTCAGATGTTACCGATTGATGAGATTTTCGAAC
GGGGGTTAGACCTGAAACAAGTTGATGGTTTGCCGGCAAAACCGCAGATTCCGAAAGATAAAAGCAAAGT
TGCAGGTTATATTGAAATTCCGGATGCAGATATTAAAGAACCGGTTTATCCGGGTCCGGCAACCCGTGAA
CAGCTGAATCGTGGTGTTTGTTTTCATGATGAAAATGAAAGCCTGGATGATCAGAATATTAGCATTGCAG
GTCATACCTTTATTGATCGTCCGAATTATCAGTTTACCAATCTGAAAGCAGCAAAACCGGGTAGCATGGT
TTATTTTAAAGTTGGTAATGAAACCCGTATTTATAAAATGACCAGCATTCGTAAAGTTCATCCGAATGCA
GTTGGTGTTCTGGATGAACAGGAAGGTAAAGATAAACAGCTGACCCTGGTTACCTGTGATGATTATAATG
AAGAAACCGGTGTTTGGGAAAGCCGTAAAATTTTTGTTGCAACCGAAGTTAAATAAGAATTCGAGCTCCG
TCGACAAGCTTGCGGCCGCACTCGAGCACCACCACCACCACCACTGAGATCCGGCTGCTAACAAAGCCCG
AAAGGAAGCTGAGTTGGCTGCTGCCACCGCTGAGCAATAACTAGCATAACCCCTTGGGGCCTCTAAACGG
GTCTTGAGGGGTTTTTTGCTGAAAGGAGGAACTATATCCGGATTGGCGAATGGG
[124 nt withheld, positions 1595-1718]
C
[91 nt withheld, positions 1720-1810]
A
[49 nt withheld, positions 1812-1860]
CCTTTGACGTTGGAGTCCACGTTCTTT
[37 nt withheld, positions 1888-1924]
ACCCTATCTCGGTCTATTCTTTTGATTTATAAGGGATTTTGCCGATTTCGGCCTATTGGTTAAAAAATGA
GCTGATTTAACAAAAATTTAACGCGAATTTTAACAAAATATTAACGCTTACAATTTAGGTGGCACTTTTC
GGGGAAATGTGCGCGGAACCCCTATTTGTTTATTTTTCTAAATACATTCAAATATGTATCCGCTCATGAA
TTAATTCTTAGAAAAACTCATCGAGCATCAAATGAAACTGCAATTTATTCATATCAGGATTATCAATACC
ATATTTTTGAAAAAGCCGTTTCTGTAATGAAGGAGAAAACTCACCGAGGCAGTTCCATAGGATGGCAAGA
TCCTGGTATCGGTCTGCGATTCCGACTCGTCCAACATCAATACAACCTATTAATTTCCCCTCGTCAAAAA
TAAGGTTATCAAGTGAGAAATCACCATGAGTGACGACTGAATCCGGTGAGAATGGCAAAAGTTTATGCAT
TTCTTTCCAGACTTGTTCAACAGGCCAGCCATTACGCTCGTCATCAAAATCACTCGCATCAACCAAACCG
TTATTCATTCGTGATTGCGCCTGAGCGAGACGAAATACGCGATCGCTGTTAAAAGGACAATTACAAACAG
GAATCGAATGCAACCGGCGCAGGAACACTGCCAGCGCATCAACAATATTTTCACCTGAATCAGGATATTC
TTCTAATACCTGGAATGCTGTTTTCCCGGGGATCGCAGTGGTGAGTAACCATGCATCATCAGGAGTACGG
ATAAAATGCTTGATGGTCGGAAGAGGCATAAATTCCGTCAGCCAGTTTAGTCTGACCATCTCATCTGTAA
CATCATTGGCAACGCTACCTTTGCCATGTTTCAGAAACAACTCTGGCGCATCGGGCTTCCCATACAATCG
ATAGATTGTCGCACCTGATTGCCCGACATTATCGCGAGCCCATTTATACCCATATAAATCAGCATCCATG
TTGGAATTTAATCGCGGCCTAGAGCAAGACGTTTCCCGTTGAATATGGCTCATAACACCCCTTGTATTAC
TGTTTATGTAAGCAGACAGTTTTATTGTTCATGACCAAAATCCCTTAACGTGAGTTTTCGTTCCACTGAG
CGTCAGACCCCGTAGAAAAGATCAAAGGATCTTCTTGAGATCCTTTTTTTCTGCGCGTAATCTGCTGCTT
GCAAACAAAAAAACCACCGCTACCAGCGGTGGTTTGTTTGCCGGATCAAGAGCTACCAACTCTTTTTCCG
AAGGTAACTGGCTTCAGCAGAGCGCAGATACCAAATACTGTCCTTCTAGTGTAGCCGTAGTTAGGCCACC
ACTTCAAGAACTCTGTAGCACCGCCTACATACCTCGCTCTGCTAATCCTGTTACCAGTGGCTGCTGCCAG
TGGCGATAAGTCGTGTCTTACCGGGTTGGACTCAAGACGATAGTTACCGGATAAGGCGCAGCGGTCGGGC
TGAACGGGGGGTTCGTGCACACAGCCCAGCTTGGAGCGAACGACCTACACCGAACTGAGATACCTACAGC
GTGAGCTATGAGAAAGCGCCACGCTTCCCGAAGGGAGAAAGGCGGACAGGTATCCGGTAAGCGGCAGGGT
CGGAACAGGAGAGCGCACGAGGGAGCTTCCAGGGGGAAACGCCTGGTATCTTTATAGTCCTGTCGGGTTT
CGCCACCTCTGACTTGAGCGTCGATTTTTGTGATGCTCGTCAGGGGGGCGGAGCCTATGGAAAAACGCCA
GCAACGCGGCCTTTTTACGGTTCCTGGCCTTTTGCTGGCCTTTTGCTCACATGTTCTTTCCTGCGTTATC
CCCTGATTCTGTGGATAACCGTATTACCGCCTTTGAGTGAGCTGATACCGCTCGCCGCAGCCGAACGACC
GAGCGCAGCGAGTCAGTGAGCGAGGAAGCGGAAGAGCGCCTGATGCGGTATTTTCTCCTTACGCATCTGT
GCGGTATTTCACACCGCAATGGTGCACTCTCAGTACAATCTGCTCTGATGCCGCATAGTTAAGCCAGTAT
ACACTCCGCTATCGCTACGTGACTGGGTCATGGCTGCGCCCCGACACCCGCCAACACCCGCTGACGCGCC
CTGACGGGCTTGTCTGCTCCCGGCATCCGCTTACAGACAAGCTGTGACCGTCTCCGGGAGCTGCATGTGT
CAGAGGTTTTCACCGTCATCACCGAAACGCGCGAGGCAGCTGCGGTAAAGCTCATCAGCGTGGTCGTGAA
GCGATTCACAGATGTCTGCCTGTTCATCCGCGTCCAGCTCGTTGAGTTTCTCCAGAAGCGTTAATGTCTG
GCTTCTGATAAAGCGGGCCATGTTAAGGGCGGTTTTTTCCTGTTTGGTCACTGATGCCTCCGTGTAAGGG
GGATTTCTGTTCATGGGGGTAATGATACCGATGAAACGAGAGAGGATGCTCACGATACGGGTTACTGATG
ATGAACATGCTCGGTTACTGGAACGTTGTGAGGGTAAACAACTGGCGGTATGGATGCGGCGGGACCAGAG
AAAAATCACTCAGGGTCAATGCCAGCGCTTCGTTAATACAGATGTAGGTGTTCCACAGGGTAGCCAGCAG
CATCCTGCGATGCAGATCCGGAACATAATGGTGCAGGGCGCTGACTTCCGCGTTTCCAGACTTTACGAAA
CACGGAAACCGAAGACCATTCATGTTGTTGCTCAGGTCGCAGACGTTTTGCAGCAGCAGTCGCTTCACGT
TCGCTCGCGTATCGGTGATTCATTCTGCTAACCAGTAAGGCAACCCCGCCAGCCTAGCCGGGTCCTCAAC
GACAGGAGCACGATCATGCGCACCCGTGGGGCCGCCATGCCGGCGATAATGGCCTGCTTCTCGCCGAAAC
GTTTGGTGGCGGGACCAGTGACGAAGGCTTGAGCGAGGGCGTGCAAGATTCCGAATACCGCAAGCGACAG
GCCGATCATCGTCGCGCTCCAGCGAAAGCGGTCCTCGCCGAAAATGACCCAGAGCGCTGCCGGCACCTGT
CCTACGAGTTGCATGATAAAGAAGACAGTCATAAGTGCGGCGACGATAGTCATGCCCCGCGCCCACCGGA
AGGAGCTGACTGGGTTGAAGGCTCTCAAGGGCATCGGTCGAGATCCCGGTGCCTAATGAGTGAGCTAACT
TACATTAATTGCGTTGCGCTCACTGCCCGCTTTCCAGTCGGGAAACCTGTCGTGCCAGCTGCATTAATGA
ATCGGCCAACGCGCGGGGAGAGGCGGTTTGCGTATTGGGCGCCAGGGTGGTTTTTCTTTTCACCAGTGAG
ACGGGCAACAGCTGATTGCCCTTCACCGCCTGGCCCTGAGAGAGTTGCAGCAAGCGGTCCACGCTGGTTT
GCCCCAGCAGGCGAAAATCCTGTTTGATGGTGGTTAACGGCGGGATATAACATGAGCTGTCTTCGGTATC
GTCGTATCCCACTACCGAGATGTCTGCACCAACGCGCAGCCCGGACTCGGTAATGGCGCGCATTGCGCCC
AGCGCCATCTGATCGTTGGCAACCAGCATCGCAGTGGGAACGATGCCCTCATTCAGCATTTGCATGGTTT
GTTGAAAACCGGACATGGCACTCCAGTCGCCTTCCCGTTCCGCTATCGGCTGAATTTGATTGCGAGTGAG
ATATTTATGCCAGCCAGCCAGACGCAGACGCGCCGAGACAGAACTTAATGGGCCCGCTAACAGCGCGATT
TGCTGGTGACCCAATGCGACCAGATGCTCCACGCCCAGTCGCGTACCGTCTTCATGGGAGAAAATAATAC
TGTTGATGGGTGTCTGGTCAGAGACATCAAGAAATAACGCCGGAACATTAGTGCAGGCAGCTTCCACAGC
AATGGCATCCTGGTCATCCAGCGGATAGTTAATGATCAGCCCACTGACGCGTTGCGCGAGAAGATTGTGC
ACCGCCGCTTTACAGGCTTCGACGCCGCTTCGTTCTACCATCGACACCACCACGCTGGCACCCAGTTGAT
CGGCGCGAGATTTAATCGCCGCGACAATTTGCGACGGCGCGTGCAGGGCCAGACTGGAGGTGGCAACGCC
AATCAGCAACGACTGTTTGCCCGCCAGTTGTTGTGCCACGCGGTTGGGAATGTAATTCAGCTCCGCCATC
GCCGCTTCCACTTTTTCCCGCGTTTTCGCAGAAACGTGGCTGGCCTGGTTCACCACGCGGGAAACGGTCT
GATAAGAGACACCGGCATACTCTGCGACATCGTATAACGTTACTGGTTTCACATTCACCACCCTGAATTG
ACTCTCTTCCGGGCGCTATCATGCCATACCGCGAAAGGTTTTGCGCCATTCGATGGTGTCCGGGATCTCG
ACGCTCTCCCTTATGCGACTCCTGCATTAGGAAGCAGCCCAGTAGTAGGTTGAGGCCGTTGAGCACCGCC
GCCGCAAGGAATGGTGCATG
Features (pLannotate 1.2.2; 23 found; start..end, strand, type, name):
    213..231     +  promoter       T7 promoter: promoter for bacteriophage T7 RNA polymerase
    232..256     +  protein_bind   lac operator: The lac repressor binds to the lac operator to inhibit transcription in E. coli. This inhibition can be relieved by adding lactose or isopropyl-β-D-thiogalactopyranoside (IPTG). lac repressor encoded by lacI
    271..293     +  RBS            RBS: efficient ribosome binding site from bacteriophage T7 gene 10 (Olins and Rangwala, 1989)
    313..329     +  CDS            capTEV™ (fragment): composite tag for in vivo biotinylation, TEV protease cleavage, and 6xHis tagging
    340..357     +  CDS            thrombin site: thrombin recognition and cleavage site
    364..657     +  CDS            SUMO: cleavable ubiquitin-like protein tag; S. cerevisiae SMT3 (truncated)
    664..924     +  CDS            dnaE-N (fragment): DPO3A_SYNY3 - Experimental evidence at protein level: Swiss-Prot protein existence level 1. DNA polymerase III is a complex, multichain enzyme responsible for most of the replicative synthesis in bacteria. This DNA polymerase also exhibits 3' to 5' exonuclease activity. The alpha chain is the DNA polymerase (By similarity). From Synechocystis sp. (strain PCC 6803 / Kazusa).
    919..1383    +  CDS            srtA (fragment): SRTA_STAA8 - Experimental evidence at protein level: Swiss-Prot protein existence level 1. Transpeptidase that anchors surface proteins to the cell wall (PubMed:10427003, PubMed:10446208, PubMed:10535938, PubMed:11714722, PubMed:14769030, PubMed:15247224). Recognizes and modifies its substrate by proteolytic cleavage of a C-terminal sorting signal. Following cleavage, a covalent intermediate is formed via a thioester bond between the sortase and its substrate, which is then transferred and covalently attached to the cell wall (PubMed:10446208, PubMed:10535938, PubMed:11714722, PubMed:14769030,
   1427..1444    +  CDS            9xHis (fragment): 9xHis affinity tag
   1454..1503    +  CDS            SET1 (fragment): solubility-enhancement tag derived from T7 phage gene 10B
   1511..1558    +  terminator     T7 terminator: transcription terminator for bacteriophage T7 RNA polymerase
   1595..2023    +  rep_origin     f1 ori (sequence partly withheld): f1 bacteriophage origin of replication; arrow indicates direction of (+) strand synthesis
   2076..2133    +  promoter       AmpR promoter (fragment): bla
   2142..2957    -  CDS            KanR: aminoglycoside phosphotransferase; aph(3')-Ia; confers resistance to kanamycin in bacteria or G418 (Geneticin®) in eukaryotes
   3079..3667    +  rep_origin     ori: high-copy-number ColE1/pMB1/pBR322/pUC origin of replication
   3853..3992    -  misc_feature   bom: basis of mobility region from pBR322
   4094..4285    -  CDS            rop: Rop protein, which maintains plasmids at low copy number; rop
   4302..4682    +  CDS            YPB1_ECOLX: Protein predicted: Swiss-Prot protein existence level 4. From Escherichia coli.
   4754..5045    -  CDS            TcR (fragment): tetracycline efflux protein; tet; confers resistance to tetracycline
   5060..5081    -  protein_bind   CAP binding site: CAP binding activates transcription in the presence of cAMP. E. coli catabolite activator protein
   5094..6176    -  CDS            lacI: lac repressor; lacI; The lac repressor binds to the lac operator to inhibit transcription in E. coli. This inhibition can be relieved by adding lactose or isopropyl-β-D-thiogalactopyranoside (IPTG).
   6177..6254    -  promoter       lacI promoter: lacI
   6262..187     -  CDS            TcR (fragment) (across the origin): tetracycline efflux protein; tet; confers resistance to tetracycline
