[The description below was written by a language model from this plasmid's Addgene catalogue record and pLannotate feature annotations shown in this document.]
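Description:
pET-His6-Sumo-IntNtr-eSrt2A is a 6,354-nt pET-family bacterial expression plasmid for producing a split-intein/sortase fusion protein in E. coli. It is selected with kanamycin through an aph(3')-Ia KanR gene. Replication relies on a ColE1/pBR322-type origin, accompanied by the bom region and the rop gene, which normally holds this type of origin at a lower copy number; the record lists copy number as unknown. An f1 origin is also present, and the short TcR fragments and other pBR322-derived annotations appear to be non-functional backbone remnants.

Expression is driven by a T7 promoter with an adjacent lac operator and the T7 gene 10 ribosome binding site, ending at the T7 terminator. A plasmid-borne lacI cassette supplies repressor, so transcription should be IPTG-inducible in hosts that provide T7 RNA polymerase. The open reading frame begins with a His tag (annotated as a tag fragment), followed by a thrombin site and a truncated yeast SMT3 SUMO domain, giving an N-terminal module for affinity purification that is cleavable. Next comes a fragment matching the N-terminal portion of a cyanobacterial DnaE, consistent with the "IntN" split-intein half in the name. It is fused to a fragment of Staphylococcus aureus sortase A, the transpeptidase that recognises a C-terminal sorting signal and forms a thioester intermediate; "eSrt2A" suggests an engineered variant, but the record does not describe its mutations or specificity. His-tag and T7 gene 10-derived fragments lie downstream of the sortase segment, and the record does not show whether they are translated. The stated purpose is simply bacterial expression of the IntNtr-eSrt2A fusion; downstream applications are not given.
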