Addgene plasmid #126015: pET-His6-Sumo-IntNtr-eSrt2A
Purpose: Bacterial expression of IntNtr-eSrt2A fusion protein (with N-terminal His6-Sumo)
Depositing lab: Thomas Muir. Depositing organization: Princeton University.
Backbone
  Vector backbone: pET
  Vector type: Bacterial Expression
Growth in bacteria
  Bacterial resistance: Kanamycin, 50 μg/mL
  Growth temperature: 37°C
  Growth strain: DH5alpha
  Copy number: Unknown
Gene/Insert
  Gene/Insert name: His6-Sumo-IntNtr-eSrt2A
  Tag / fusion protein: 6xHis-SUMO (N terminal on insert)
  Cloning method: Gibson Cloning
  Sequencing primers: 5′ Unknown
Terms and licenses: Academic/Nonprofit Terms; Industry Terms: Not Available to Industry
How to cite: pET-His6-Sumo-IntNtr-eSrt2A was a gift from Thomas Muir (Addgene plasmid # 126015 ; http://n2t.net/addgene:126015 ; RRID:Addgene_126015)
